>Addgene plasmid #232498 | pBEL2634 | addgene full sequence | sequence record 464730 | Addgene NGS Result
CACGATCATGCGCACCCGTGGCCAGGACCCAACGCTGCCCGAGATCTCGATCCCGCGAAATTAATACGAC
TCACTATAGGGAGACCACAACGGTTTCCCTCTAGAAATAATTTTGTTTAACTTTAAGAAGGAGATATACA
TATGGCTCTTAACACACCACAAATTACGCCGACAAAAAAGATAACAGTGAGGGCAATCGGCGAGGAACTG
CCGCGTGGTGATTACCAACGTTGCCCGCAATGTGACATGCTGTTTAGCCTGCCCGAGATAAATTCTCATC
AAAGTGCCTATTGTCCGCGCTGTCAGGCAAAAATTCGTGACGGGCGCGACTGGTCGCTAACGCGCCTGGC
GGCAATGGCCTTCACCATGCTGTTGCTTATGCCGTTTGCCTGGGGCGAACCGCTGTTGCATATCTGGCTG
TTAGGCATTCGTATTGACGCCAACGTTATGCAAGGCATCTGGCAAATGACCAAACAGGGCGATGCGATAA
CGGGGTCGATGGTCTTTTTCTGCGTTATTGGTGCCCCGCTCATTCTGGTGACCTCCATAGCTTATTTATG
GTTTGGTAACCGACTGGGAATGAATTTACGTCCGGTACTGCTGATGCTTGAGCGACTTAAAGAGTGGGTA
ATGCTCGATATCTACCTGGTCGGCATTGGCGTTGCTTCTATAAAGGTACAGGATTATGCCCATATCCAGG
CTGGTGTCGGCTTGTTCTCTTTTGTGGCGTTGGTGATTTTAACGACGGTGACGTTGTCACATCTTAATGT
CGAAGAACTGTGGGAGCGATTTTATCCGCAGCGCCCCGCTTGATTTGTTTAACTTTAAGAAGGAGATATA
CATATGACGCGTAGGGACGAGAAACTTCGTGTCTGCCTAGGGTGCCATTTTACCGGCTATCCAGATCAGC
GTGGTCGCTGCCCGCGTTGCCATATCCCGCTACGCCTGCGTCGCCGTCATAGTCTGCAAAAATGCTGGGC
GGCGCTGTTAGCGTCAATCGTTTTATTGTTACCTGCCAACCTGTTGCCTATTTCTATCATTTATCTGAAC
GGAGGACGGCAGGAAGATACAATTCTTTCCGGAATTATGTCGCTGGCAAGTAGCAACATTGCGGTTGCAG
GAATCGTGTTTATCGCCAGTATTCTGGTCCCGTTTACTAAAGTGATCGTCATGTTCACTTTACTGTTGAG
CATTCATTTTAAATGCCAGCAAGGTTTACGCACACGCATTCTGTTACTGCGGATGGTGACCTGGATTGGT
CGCTGGTCGATGCTCGACCTGTTTGTCATATCTTTAACCATGTCGCTGATTAATCGCGATCAGATCCTCG
CTTTTACTATGGGACCGGCTGCGTTTTATTTCGGCGCAGCGGTAATTTTGACTATTCTTGCTGTGGAATG
GCTGGACAGCCGCTTACTTTGGGATGCACATGAGTCAGGAAACGCCCGCTTCGACGACTGAAGCGCAGAT
TAAAAATAAACGCCGTATCTCACCTTTCTGGCTGCTGCCGTTCATCGCGCTAATGATTGCCAGTTGGCTG
ATTTGGGACAGTTATCAGGACCGGGGTAATACCGTCACCATCGACTTTATGTCGGCGGATGGTATTGTTC
CAGGCCGTACGCCTGTTCGTTATCAGGGCGTTGAAGTCGGAACAGTGCAGGACATCAGCCTCAGCGACGA
TCTTCGTAAGATTGAAGTCAAGGTCAGCATCAAGTCCGATATGAAAGATGCGCTGCGCGAAGAGACTCAG
TTCTGGCTGGTGACGCCAAAAGCATCGTTGGCAGGTGTCTCCGGGCTGGACGCCCTCGTCGGTGGGAACT
ATATCGGCATGATGCCCGGGAAAGGTAAAGAGCAGGATCACTTTGTCGCACTCGATACCCAACCGAAATA
TCGGCTGGACAATGGCGATCTGATGATCCACCTGCAAGCCCCCGATCTCGGTTCGCTGAACAGCGGTTCA
TTGGTCTATTTCCGCAAGATCCCGGTGGGAAAAGTCTACGACTATGCCATCAATCCCAACAAGCAAGGCG
TGGTGATTGATGTCCTGATCGAGCGGCGTTTTACCGATCTGGTGAAAAAAGGTAGCCGTTTCTGGAACGT
TTCCGGCGTTGATGCCAACGTCAGTATCAGTGGCGCGAAGGTGAAACTGGAAAGCTTGGCGGCACTGGTT
AACGGTGCGATTGCCTTCGATTCACCAGAAGAGTCGAAACCTGCCGAGGCGGAAGATACCTTTGGTCTGT
ATGAAGATCTGGCCCACAGCCAGCGTGGCGTAATAATAAAACTGGAACTGCCGAGTGGGGCCGGATTAAC
CGCCGACTCGACGCCGTTAATGTATCAGGGGCTGGAAGTCGGACAGCTGACTAAACTGGATTTAAATCCT
GGTGGTAAAGTCACAGGGGAAATGACCGTTGATCCCAGCGTCGTTACCCTGCTTCGTGAAAATACCCGCA
TCGAATTACGCAACCCGAAATTATCCCTTAGCGATGCTAATCTCAGCGCCCTGCTGACCGGCAAAACCTT
CGAGCTGGTGCCCGGCGATGGCGAGCCACGCAAAGAATTCGTTGTTGTGCCAGGCGAAAAAGCACTGCTG
CATGAACCTGATGTTCTGACGCTGACCCTGACCGCGCCGGAAAGTTACGGTATTGATGCGGGTCAGCCGC
TCATTCTTCACGGCGTGCAGGTAGGCCAGGTTATCGATCGTAAACTCACCAGCAAAGGCGTCACCTTTAC
CGTCGCCATCGAGCCTCAGCATCGCGAACTGGTAAAAGGCGATAGCAAATTTGTCGTCAACAGCCGTGTC
GATGTGAAGGTGGGGCTGGATGGCGTTGAGTTTCTCGGTGCCAGCGCCTCAGAATGGATCAATGGCGGGA
TCCGTATTCTGCCGGGCGATAAAGGTGAGATGAAAGCCAGCTATCCACTGTATGCCAATTTGGAAAAAGC
GCTGGAGAACAGCCTTAGCGATTTACCCACCACAACCGTGAGTTTGAGTGCAGAGACGCTGCCGGATGTG
CAGGCAGGATCGGTAGTGCTGTACCGTAAATTTGAAGTTGGTGAAGTGATTACCGTGCGTCCGCGAGCTA
ACGCGTTTGACATCGATCTGCATATTAAGCCGGAGTATCGCAACCTTCTGACCAGCAATAGCGTGTTCTG
GGCAGAAGGCGGGGCGAAAGTTCAGCTGAATGGTAGTGGTCTGACCGTACAGGCATCCCCGCTCTCCAGA
GCTCTAAAGGGAGCCATTAGCTTCGACAACCTCAGCGGTGCCAGCGCCAGTCAGCGTAAAGGCGATAAGC
GTATTCTGTATGCTTCCGAAACAGCGGCCCGTGCGGTTGGCGGGCAGATTACGCTTCACGCTTTCGATGC
CGGAAAACTGGCGGTCGGGATGCCAATTCGCTATCTCGGTATTGACATCGGGCAAATCCAGACGCTGGAT
CTGATTACCGCACGCAATGAAGTACAGGCAAAGGCGGTACTTTACCCGGAATATGTCCAGACCTTTGCTC
GCGGTGGTACGCGCTTCTCAGTGGTCACACCGCAAATTTCGGCAGCTGGCGTTGAGCATCTTGATACTAT
CCTCCAGCCGTATATCAACGTCGAACCAGGCCGGGGCAATCCTCGCCGCGACTTTGAATTACAAGAGGCC
ACCATTACTGATTCGCGGTACCTGGATGGCTTAAGCATTATTGTTGAAGCGCCGGAAGCCGGTTCGTTAG
GCATCGGTACGCCTGTGCTGTTCCGTGGTCTGGAAGTCGGTACGGTTACAGGAATGACGCTGGGGACATT
GTCAGATCGCGTGATGATTGCGATGCGCATCAGTAAACGCTATCAACACCTGGTGCGTAACAATTCCGTC
TTCTGGTTGGCATCGGGTTACAGTCTGGACTTTGGTCTGACGGGCGGCGTAGTGAAAACCGGCACCTTTA
ACCAGTTTATCCGTGGCGGCATCGCCTTCGCCACGCCTCCGGGTACGCCACTGGCACCGAAAGCCCAGGA
AGGCAAACACTTCCTGTTGCAGGAAAGTGAACCGAAAGAGTGGCGTGAATGGGGAACTGCGCTTCCCAAA
TAATGCCCACCTCGAGCAGATCCGGCTGCTAACAAAGCCCGAAAGGAAGCTGAGTTGGCTGCTGCCACCG
CTGAGCAATAACTAGCATAACCCCTTGGGGCCTCTAAACGGGTCTTGAGGGGTTTTTTGCTGAAAGGAGG
AACTATATCCGGATAATTCTTGAAGACGAAAGGGCCTCGTGATACGCCTATTTTTATAGGTTAATGTCAT
GATAATAATGGTTTCTTAGACGTCAGGTGGCACTTTTCGGGGAAATGTGCGCGGAACCCCTATTTGTTTA
TTTTTCTAAATACATTCAAATATGTATCCGCTCATGAGACAATAACCCTGATAAATGCTTCAATAATATT
GAAAAAGGAAGAGTATGAGTATTCAACATTTCCGTGTCGCCCTTATTCCCTTTTTTGCGGCATTTTGCCT
TCCTGTTTTTGCTCACCCAGAAACGCTGGTGAAAGTAAAAGATGCTGAAGATCAGTTGGGTGCACGAGTG
GGTTACATCGAACTGGATCTCAACAGCGGTAAGATCCTTGAGAGTTTTCGCCCCGAAGAACGTTTTCCAA
TGATGAGCACTTTTAAAGTTCTGCTATGTGGCGCGGTATTATCCCGTGTTGACGCCGGGCAAGAGCAACT
CGGTCGCCGCATACACTATTCTCAGAATGACTTGGTTGAGTACTCACCAGTCACAGAAAAGCATCTTACG
GATGGCATGACAGTAAGAGAATTATGCAGTGCTGCCATAACCATGAGTGATAACACTGCGGCCAACTTAC
TTCTGACAACGATCGGAGGACCGAAGGAGCTAACCGCTTTTTTGCACAACATGGGGGATCATGTAACTCG
CCTTGATCGTTGGGAACCGGAGCTGAATGAAGCCATACCAAACGACGAGCGTGACACCACGATGCCTGCA
GCAATGGCAACAACGTTGCGCAAACTATTAACTGGCGAACTACTTACTCTAGCTTCCCGGCAACAATTAA
TAGACTGGATGGAGGCGGATAAAGTTGCAGGACCACTTCTGCGCTCGGCCCTTCCGGCTGGCTGGTTTAT
TGCTGATAAATCTGGAGCCGGTGAGCGTGGGTCTCGCGGTATCATTGCAGCACTGGGGCCAGATGGTAAG
CCCTCCCGTATCGTAGTTATCTACACGACGGGGAGTCAGGCAACTATGGATGAACGAAATAGACAGATCG
CTGAGATAGGTGCCTCACTGATTAAGCATTGGTAACTGTCAGACCAAGTTTACTCATATATACTTTAGAT
TGATTTAAAACTTCATTTTTAATTTAAAAGGATCTAGGTGAAGATCCTTTTTGATAATCTCATGACCAAA
ATCCCTTAACGTGAGTTTTCGTTCCACTGAGCGTCAGACCCCGTAGAAAAGATCAAAGGATCTTCTTGAG
ATCCTTTTTTTCTGCGCGTAATCTGCTGCTTGCAAACAAAAAAACCACCGCTACCAGCGGTGGTTTGTTT
GCCGGATCAAGAGCTACCAACTCTTTTTCCGAAGGTAACTGGCTTCAGCAGAGCGCAGATACCAAATACT
GTCCTTCTAGTGTAGCCGTAGTTAGGCCACCACTTCAAGAACTCTGTAGCACCGCCTACATACCTCGCTC
TGCTAATCCTGTTACCAGTGGCTGCTGCCAGTGGCGATAAGTCGTGTCTTACCGGGTTGGACTCAAGACG
ATAGTTACCGGATAAGGCGCAGCGGTCGGGCTGAACGGGGGGTTCGTGCACACAGCCCAGCTTGGAGCGA
ACGACCTACACCGAACTGAGATACCTACAGCGTGAGCTATGAGAAAGCGCCACGCTTCCCGAAGGGAGAA
AGGCGGACAGGTATCCGGTAAGCGGCAGGGTCGGAACAGGAGAGCGCACGAGGGAGCTTCCAGGGGGAAA
CGCCTGGTATCTTTATAGTCCTGTCGGGTTTCGCCACCTCTGACTTGAGCGTCGATTTTTGTGATGCTCG
TCAGGGGGGCGGAGCCTATGGAAAAACGCCAGCAACGCGGCCTTTTTACGGTTCCTGGCCTTTTGCTGGC
CTTTTGCTCACATGTTCTTTCCTGCGTTATCCCCTGATTCTGTGGATAACCGTATTACCGCCTTTGAGTG
AGCTGATACCGCTCGCCGCAGCCGAACGACCGAGCGCAGCGAGTCAGTGAGCGAGGAAGCGGAAGAGCGC
CTGATGCGGTATTTTCTCCTTACGCATCTGTGCGGTATTTCACACCGCAATGGTGCACTCTCAGTACAAT
CTGCTCTGATGCCGCATAGTTAAGCCAGTATACACTCCGCTATCGCTACGTGACTGGGTCATGGCTGCGC
CCCGACACCCGCCAACACCCGCTGACGCGCCCTGACGGGCTTGTCTGCTCCCGGCATCCGCTTACAGACA
AGCTGTGACCGTCTCCGGGAGCTGCATGTGTCAGAGGTTTTCACCGTCATCACCGAAACGCGCGAGGCAG
CTGCGGTAAAGCTCATCAGCGTGGTCGTGAAGCGATTCACAGATGTCTGCCTGTTCATCCGCGTCCAGCT
CGTTGAGTTTCTCCAGAAGCGTTAATGTCTGGCTTCTGATAAAGCGGGCCATGTTAAGGGCGGTTTTTTC
CTGTTTGGTCACTGATGCCTCCGTGTAAGGGGGATTTCTGTTCATGGGGGTAATGATACCGATGAAACGA
GAGAGGATGCTCACGATACGGGTTACTGATGATGAACATGCCCGGTTACTGGAACGTTGTGAGGGTAAAC
AACTGGCGGTATGGATGCGGCGGGACCAGAGAAAAATCACTCAGGGTCAATGCCAGCGCTTCGTTAATAC
AGATGTAGGTGTTCCACAGGGTAGCCAGCAGCATCCTGCGATGCAGATCCGGAACATAATGGTGCAGGGC
GCTGACTTCCGCGTTTCCAGACTTTACGAAACACGGAAACCGAAGACCATTCATGTTGTTGCTCAGGTCG
CAGACGTTTTGCAGCAGCAGTCGCTTCACGTTCGCTCGCGTATCGGTGATTCATTCTGCTAACCAGTAAG
GCAACCCCGCCAGCCTAGCCGGGTCCTCAACGACAGGAG
Features (pLannotate 1.2.2; 12 found; start..end, strand, type, name):
     62..80      +  promoter       T7 promoter: promoter for bacteriophage T7 RNA polymerase
    112..134     +  RBS            RBS: efficient ribosome binding site from bacteriophage T7 gene 10 (Olins and Rangwala, 1989)
    142..1458    +  CDS            yebS: YEBS_ECOLI - Experimental evidence at protein level: Swiss-Prot protein existence level 1. Component of a transport pathway that contributes to membrane integrity. From Escherichia coli (strain K12).
   1430..4060    +  CDS            yebT: YEBT_ECOLI - Experimental evidence at protein level: Swiss-Prot protein existence level 1. Component of a transport pathway that contributes to membrane integrity (PubMed:27795327). May directly span the intermembrane space, facilitating the transport of substrates across the periplasm (Probable). From Escherichia coli (strain K12).
   4085..4134    +  CDS            SET1 (fragment): solubility-enhancement tag derived from T7 phage gene 10B
   4142..4189    +  terminator     T7 terminator: transcription terminator for bacteriophage T7 RNA polymerase
   4320..4424    +  promoter       AmpR promoter: bla
   4425..5285    +  CDS            AmpR: β-lactamase; bla; confers resistance to ampicillin, carbenicillin, and related antibiotics
   5456..6044    +  rep_origin     ori: high-copy-number ColE1/pMB1/pBR322/pUC origin of replication
   6230..6369    -  misc_feature   bom: basis of mobility region from pBR322
   6471..6662    -  CDS            rop: Rop protein, which maintains plasmids at low copy number; rop
   6679..7059    +  CDS            YPB1_ECOLX: Protein predicted: Swiss-Prot protein existence level 4. From Escherichia coli.
