[The description below was written by a language model from this plasmid's Addgene catalogue record and pLannotate feature annotations shown in this document.]
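Description:
pBEL2634 is a bacterial expression plasmid built on the pET17b backbone that carries the Escherichia coli letA–letB (yebS–yebT) operon in a form where LetA is split into two separate polypeptides. It is propagated in E. coli under ampicillin selection through a β-lactamase gene driven by its own bla promoter. Replication relies on a ColE1/pMB1-type origin accompanied by the pBR322 bom region and the rop gene. Rop restrains plasmid copy number, which fits the catalogue listing as low copy.

The payload sits between a T7 promoter with the phage T7 gene 10 ribosome binding site and a T7 terminator. The annotation shows the yebS (letA) coding region followed directly by yebT (letB), with the two reading frames overlapping slightly, as expected if the native operon junction was retained. According to the record, LetA is divided into LetA1 (residues 1–223) and LetA2 (residues 224–427). The feature table annotates yebS as one continuous match, slightly longer than 427 codons would require. It does not show how the second half is separately translated, so the exact junction design is not stated. A short fragment annotated as a T7 gene 10B–derived solubility tag lies downstream of letB, before the terminator. It may be residual backbone sequence, and the record does not describe any tag on the proteins.

LetA and LetB are components of a transport pathway that contributes to membrane integrity, and LetB may span the periplasm. The stated purpose is genetic complementation, testing whether LetA supplied as two halves alongside LetB can restore function. The record does not specify the host strain or the assay used.
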