Addgene plasmid #232498: pBEL2634
Purpose: Genetic complementation plasmid of split-LetA with LetB
Depositing lab: Gira Bhabha & Damian Ekiert. Depositing organization: Johns Hopkins University and School of Medicine. Publication: LetA defines a structurally distinct transporter family. Santarossa CC, Li Y, Yousef S, Hasdemir HS, Rodriguez CC, Haase MAB, Baek M, Coudray N, Pavek JG, Focke KN, Silverberg AL, Bautista C, Yeh JT, Marty MT, Baker D, Tajkhorshid E, Ekiert DC, Bhabha G. Nature. 2026 Jan 21. doi: 10.1038/s41586-025-09990-0. PubMed 41565823.
Backbone
  Vector backbone: pET17b
  Vector type: Bacterial Expression
Growth in bacteria
  Bacterial resistance: Ampicillin, 100 μg/mL
  Growth temperature: 37°C
  Growth strain: DH5alpha
  Copy number: Low Copy
Gene/Insert
  Gene/Insert name: YebST (alt name: LetAB)
  Species: E. coli
  Mutation: [LetA1(1-223)]-[LetA2(224-427)]
  Entrez Gene: letA (a.k.a. b1833, ECK1832, yebS); letB (a.k.a. b1834, ECK1833, yebT)
  Promoter: T7
  Cloning method: Gibson Cloning
Terms and licenses: Academic/Nonprofit Terms; Industry Terms: Not Available to Industry
Depositor comments: Please visit https://doi.org/10.1101/2025.03.21.644421 for bioRxiv preprint.
How to cite: pBEL2634 was a gift from Gira Bhabha & Damian Ekiert (Addgene plasmid # 232498 ; http://n2t.net/addgene:232498 ; RRID:Addgene_232498)
